>Addgene plasmid #219519 | pAGM13437 | addgene full sequence | sequence record 433797 | Addgene NGS Result
CGCTTGCCTTGTCTTCCACTGGGTGTCAAAGGAGTGTCAGTTAATTAAAGAGTGTCGGGGCCGACACTCT
TAATGGAAGTAAAAGTGTGGGTTTTGCTGCACCGACACTCTTAATTTAAGAGTGTCGGGGTCCCGATGAA
ACCGACGCTTTTAATTTAAGAGTGTGGGTTTTTCCACACCGACACTCTTATGAATGTTACCCTAAATTCC
CCAATCCTATACTGTATAAGAGCTCATTTTTACAACAATTACCAACAACAACAAACAACAAACAACATTA
CAATTACATTTACAATTATCGATACAATGTCTCCTGAAAGAAGGCCTGCTGATATTAGAAGGGCTACTGA
GGCTGATATGCCTGCTGTGTGCACTATTGTGAATCATTACATTGAGACTTCTACTGTGAATTTCAGGACT
GAGCCTCAAGAACCACAAGAGTGGACTGATGATCTTGTGAGGCTTAGAGAGAGGTATCCTTGGCTTGTTG
CTGAAGTGGATGGTGAAGTGGCTGGTATTGCTTATGCTGGTCCTTGGAAGGCTAGGAATGCTTACGATTG
GACTGCTGAGTCTACTGTTTACGTGTCTCCTAGGCATCAAAGAACTGGTCTTGGATCTACTCTTTACACT
CATCTTTTGAAGTCTTTGGAGGCTCAGGGTTTCAAGTCTGTGGTTGCTGTGATTGGACTTCCTAATGATC
CTTCTGTGAGGATGCATGAGGCTCTTGGTTATGCTCCTAGGGGAATGCTTAGAGCTGCTGGTTTCAAACA
TGGAAATTGGCATGATGTGGGATTCTGGCAGCTTGATTTCTCTCTTCCTGTTCCTCCTAGACCTGTTCTT
CCTGTGACTGAGATTTGAGCTTACTCCACCTAAATACTATGCCGGTTCAAATAAGAAAGTAATGATTATG
TACCCAAATAATACATTTATAAGATGTATGTGTGTGATGGACATGTTTCTGTATCGTACCAAAACTAAAT
AGGTGGCTTTTATCCCAAAAAAGTGCTTTCGTTTGATGACCTTATGATTTCTAAAGAGTGTTGTTGTTGC
TGCTTATGTTTAATAAAAGTGATGTATATTATCAGTTGATTTCCCCACGTGGAAGGGGTGATTATATTGC
ACAAAATTAAGTTAAAAGTAACATTGTGGTGTAATAAAAACCCTAGTGAATTTATAACCTATAAGTAAGT
GGTGCAGTAGTGAATTTATCACGAAGTGGTTTAAACTATCAGTGTTTGACAGGATATATTGGCGGGTAAA
CCTAAGAGAAAAGAGCGTTTATTAGAATAATCGGATATTTAAAAGGGCGTGAAAAGGTTTATCCGTTCGT
CCATTTGTATGTGCATGCCAACCACAGGGTTCCCCAGATCAGGCGCTGGCTGCTGAACCCCCAGCCGGAA
CTGACCCCACAAGGCCCTAGCGTTTGCAATGCACCAGGTCATCATTGACCCAGGCGTGTTCCACCAGGCC
GCTGCCTCGCAACTCTTCGCAGGCTTCGCCGACCTGCTCGCGCCACTTCTTCACGCGGGTGGAATCCGAT
CCGCACATGAGGCGGAAGGTTTCCAGCTTGAGCGGGTACGGCTCCCGGTGCGAGCTGAAATAGTCGAACA
TCCGTCGGGCCGTCGGCGACAGCTTGCGGTACTTCTCCCATATGAATTTCGTGTAGTGGTCGCCAGCAAA
CAGCACGACGATTTCCTCGTCGATCAGGACCTGGCAACGGGACGTTTTCTTGCCACGGTCCAGGACGCGG
AAGCGGTGCAGCAGCGACACCGATTCCAGGTGCCCAACGCGGTCGGACGTGAAGCCCATCGCCGTCGCCT
GTAGGCGCGACAGGCATTCCTCGGCCTTCGTGTAATACCGGCCATTGATCGACCAGCCCAGGTCCTGGCA
AAGCTCGTAGAACGTGAAGGTGATCGGCTCGCCGATAGGGGTGCGCTTCGCGTACTCCAACACCTGCTGC
CACACCAGTTCGTCATCGTCGGCCCGCAGCTCGACGCCGGTGTAGGTGATCTTCACGTCCTTGTTGACGT
GGAAAATGACCTTGTTTTGCAGCGCCTCGCGCGGGATTTTCTTGTTGCGCGTGGTGAACAGGGCAGAGCG
GGCCGTGTCGTTTGGCATCGCTCGCATCGTGTCCGGCCACGGCGCAATATCGAACAAGGAAAGCTGCATT
TCCTTGATCTGCTGCTTCGTGTGTTTCAGCAACGCGGCCTGCTTGGCCTCGCTGACCTGTTTTGCCAGGT
CCTCGCCGGCGGTTTTTCGCTTCTTGGTCGTCATAGTTCCTCGCGTGTCGATGGTCATCGACTTCGCCAA
ACCTGCCGCCTCCTGTTCAAGACGACGCGAACGCTCCACGGCGGCCGATGGCGCGGGCAGGGCAGGGGGA
GCCAGTTGCACGCTGTCGCGCTCGATCTTGGCCGTAGCTTGCTGGACCATCGAGCCGACGGACTGGAAGG
TTTCGCGGGGCGCACGCATGACGGTGCGGCTTGCGATGGTTTCGGCATCCTCGGCGGAAAACCCCGCGTC
GATCAGTTCTTGCCTGTATGCCTTCCGGTCAAACGTCCGATTCATTCACCCTCCTTGCGGGATTGCCCCG
ACTCACGCCGGGGCAATGTGCCCTTATTCCTGATTTGACCCGCCTGGTGCCTTGGTGTCCAGATAATCCA
CCTTATCGGCAATGAAGTCGGTCCCGTAGACCGTCTGGCCGTCCTTCTCGTACTTGGTATTCCGAATCTT
GCCCTGCACGAATACCAGCGACCCCTTGCCCAAATACTTGCCGTGGGCCTCGGCCTGAGAGCCAAAACAC
TTGATGCGGAAGAAGTCGGTGCGCTCCTGCTTGTCGCCGGCATCGTTGCGCCACATCTAGGATCTGCCAG
GAACCGTAAAAAGGCCGCGTTGCTGGCGTTTTTCCATAGGCTCCGCCCCCCTGACGAGCATCACAAAAAT
CGACGCTCAAGTCAGAGGTGGCGAAACCCGACAGGACTATAAAGATACCAGGCGTTTCCCCCTGGAAGCT
CCCTCGTGCGCTCTCCTGTTCCGACCCTGCCGCTTACCGGATACCTGTCCGCCTTTCTCCCTTCGGGAAG
CGTGGCGCTTTCTCATAGCTCACGCTGTAGGTATCTCAGTTCGGTGTAGGTCGTTCGCTCCAAGCTGGGC
TGTGTGCACGAACCCCCCGTTCAGCCCGACCGCTGCGCCTTATCCGGTAACTATCGTCTTGAGTCCAACC
CGGTAAGACACGACTTATCGCCACTGGCAGCAGCCACTGGTAACAGGATTAGCAGAGCGAGGTATGTAGG
CGGTGCTACAGAGTTCTTGAAGTGGTGGCCTAACTACGGCTACACTAGAAGAACAGTATTTGGTATCTGC
GCTCTGCTGAAGCCAGTTACCTTCGGAAAAAGAGTTGGTAGCTCTTGATCCGGCAAACAAACCACCGCTG
GTAGCGGTGGTTTTTTTGTTTGCAAGCAGCAGATTACGCGCAGAAAAAAAGGATCTCAAGAAGATCCTTT
GATCTTTTCTACGGGGTCTGACGCTCAGTGGAACGAAAACTCACGTTAAGGGATTTTGGTCATGAGATTA
TCAAAAAGGATCTTCACCTAGATCCTTTTAAATTAAAAATGAAGTTTTAAATCAATCTAAAGTATATATG
AGTAAACTTGGTCTGACAGTTACCAATGCTTAATCAGTGAGGCACCTATCTCAGCGATCTGTCTATTTCG
TTCATCCATAGTTGCCTGACTCCCCGTCGTGTAGATAACTACGATACGGGAGGGCTTACCATCTGGCCCC
AGTGCTGCAATGATACCGCGAGAACCACGCTCACCGGCTCCAGATTTATCAGCAATAAACCAGCCAGCCG
GAAGGGCCGAGCGCAGAAGTGGTCCTGCAACTTTATCCGCCTCCATCCAGTCTATTAATTGTTGCCGGGA
AGCTAGAGTAAGTAGTTCGCCAGTTAATAGTTTGCGCAACGTTGTTGCCATTGCTACAGGCATCGTGGTG
TCACGCTCGTCGTTTGGTATGGCTTCATTCAGCTCCGGTTCCCAACGATCAAGGCGAGTTACATGATCCC
CCATGTTGTGCAAAAAAGCGGTTAGCTCCTTCGGTCCTCCGATCGTTGTCAGAAGTAAGTTGGCCGCAGT
GTTATCACTCATGGTTATGGCAGCACTGCATAATTCTCTTACTGTCATGCCATCCGTAAGATGCTTTTCT
GTGACTGGTGAGTACTCAACCAAGTCATTCTGAGAATAGTGTATGCGGCGACCGAGTTGCTCTTGCCCGG
CGTCAATACGGGATAATACCGCGCCACATAGCAGAACTTTAAAAGTGCTCATCATTGGAAAACGTTCTTC
GGGGCGAAAACTCTCAAGGATCTTACCGCTGTTGAGATCCAGTTCGATGTAACCCACTCGTGCACCCAAC
TGATCTTCAGCATCTTTTACTTTCACCAGCGTTTCTGGGTGAGCAAAAACAGGAAGGCAAAATGCCGCAA
AAAAGGGAATAAGGGCGACACGGAAATGTTGAATACTCATACTCTTCCTTTTTCAATATTATTGAAGCAT
TTATCAAGGTTATTGTCTCATGAGCGGATACATATTTGAATGTATTTAGAAAAATAAACAAATAGGGGTT
CCGCGCACGAATTGGCCAGCGCTGCCATTTTTGGGGTGAGGCCGTTCGCGGCCGAGGGGCGCAGCCCCTG
GGGGGATGGGAGGCCCGCGTTAGCGGGCCGGGAGGGTTCGAGAAGGGGGGGCACCCCCCTTCGGCGTGCG
CGGTCACGCGCACAGGGCGCAGCCCTGGTTAAAAACAAGGTTTATAAATATTGGTTTAAAAGCAGGTTAA
AAGACAGGTTAGCGGTGGCCGAAAAACGGGCGGAAACCCTTGCAAATGCTGGATTTTCTGCCTGTGGACA
GCCCCTCAAATGTCAATAGGTGCGCCCCTCATCTGTCAGCACTCTGCCCCTCAAGTGTCAAGGATCGCGC
CCCTCATCTGTCAGTAGTCGCGCCCCTCAAGTGTCAATACCGCAGGGCACTTATCCCCAGGCTTGTCCAC
ATCATCTGTGGGAAACTCGCGTAAAATCAGGCGTTTTCGCCGATTTGCGAGGCTGGCCAGCTCCACGTCG
CCGGCCGAAATCGAGCCTGCCCCTCATCTGTCAACGCCGCGCCGGGTGAGTCGGCCCCTCAAGTGTCAAC
GTCCGCCCCTCATCTGTCAGTGAGGGCCAAGTTTTCCGCGAGGTATCCACAACGCCGGCGGCCGCGGTGT
CTCGCACACGGCTTCGACGGCGTTTCTGGCGCGTTTGCAGGGCCATAGACGGCCGCCAGCCCAGCGGCGA
GGGCAACCAGCCCGGTGAGCGTCGCAAAGGAGATCCTGATCTGACTGATGGGCTGCCTGTATCGAGTGGT
GATTTTGTGCCGAGCTGCCGGTCGGGGAGCTGTTGGCTGGCTGGTGGCAGGATATATTGTGGTGTAAACA
AATTGACGCTTAGACAACTTAATAACACATTGCGGACGTTTTTAATGTACTGGGGTGGATGCAGTGGGCC
CCACTCTGTGAAGACAAGAGCGAATTCCATATGGGAGGTCAACATGGTGGAGCACGACACTCTGGTCTAC
TCCAAAAATGTCAAAGATACAGTCTCAGAAGATCAAAGGGCTATTGAGACTTTTCAACAAAGGATAATTT
CGGGAAACCTCCTCGGATTCCATTGCCCAGCTATCTGTCACTTCATCGAAAGGACAGTAGAAAAGGAAGG
TGGCTCCTACAAATGCCATCATTGCGATAAAGGAAAGGCTATCATTCAAGATCTCTCTGCCGACAGTGGT
CCCAAAGATGGACCCCCACCCACGAGGAGCATCGTGGAAAAAGAAGAGGTTCCAACCACGTCTACAAAGC
AAGTGGATTGATGTGACATCTCCACTGACGTAAGGGATGACGCACAATCCCACTATCCTTCGCAAGACCC
TTCCTCTATATAAGGAAGTTCATTTCATTTGGAGAGGACACGCTCGAGTATAAGAGCTCATTTTTACAAC
AATTACCAACAACAACAAACAACAAACAACATTACAATTACATTTACAATTATCGATACAATGGTGAATT
TCAACTCAGCCGTTAACATACTTGAGGTGGTCCAAGTTAGCCCGCCGTCGTCTAACTCGCTCACACTCCC
ACTCACTTACTTTGACTTGGGTTGGCTCAAACTTCACCCCGTTGACCGAGTTCTTTTCTACCACGTCCCC
GAGCTGACTCGCTCTTCTCTCATCTCTAAACTTAAGTCCTCTCTCTCAGCCACGCTCCTCCACTATCTCC
CACTCGCCGGCCGCCTCGTGTGGGATTCAATCAAAACCAAACCATCCATTGTCTATTCTCCTGACGACAA
AGATGCCGTGTATCTCACGGTAGCTGAGTCTAACGGTGACCTTTCCCATCTTTCCGGAGATGAACCTCGT
CCCGCCACGGAGTTTCATTCTTTAGTCCCTGAGTTACCGGTTTCCGACGAATCAGCTCGCGTTCTCGCCG
TTCAGGTAACGTTTTTCCCAAACCAAGGATTTTCTCTCGGCGTAACCGCACATCATGCCGTTTTAGATGG
TAAAACAACAGCCATGTTTCTCAAAGCATGGGCTCACAACTGTAAACAAGAACAAGAAGCTCTGCCACAC
GATCTAGTACCGTCTTTAGATCGTATCATTGTTCAAGACCCAACGGGACTCGAGACAAAACTCTTGAACC
GGTGGATATCAGCTTCCAACAACAAACCAAGCTTAAAACTGTTTCCTTCCAAAATAATTGGATCCGATAT
TCTCCGAGTCACGTACCGGTTAACTCGAGAGGACATCAAGAAGCTACGTGAACGAGTGGAAACCGAGTCA
CACGCTAAGCAGCTCCGTTTGTCGACTTTTGTCATTACTTACGCTTACGTTATAACATGCATGGTGAAGA
TGCGTGGAGGTGACCCGACCCGGTTTGTGTGCGTTGGTTTTGCATCAGACTTTCGGTCACGGTTAAACCC
TCCGTTACCGCCGACGTTCTTCGGGAACTGCATTGTCGGGTCGGGAGATTTCGACGTGAAAGCAGAACCA
ATATTGGAAGAAGGAGAAGGAAAGGGTTTCATCACGGCGGTGGAGACTTTGACCGGATGGGTCAACGGAT
TGTGTCCGGAGAATATAGAGAAGAATATGCTTTTACCGTTTGAAGCGTTTAAGAGGATGGAACCGGGAAG
GCAAATGATATCGGTTGCTGGGTCGACCCGGTTAGGGATTTACGGGTCTGATTTTGGGTGGGGAAAACCG
GTCAAGGTAGAGATTGTGACGATTGATAAGGATGCTTCGGTTTCATTGTCGGAGAGTGGAGATGGAAGTG
GTGGTGTTGAGGTTGGTGTTTGTTTGAAGAAAGATGATGTGGAACGTTTTGGTTCATTATTCTCCATCGG
GTTGGAATAAGCTTGTCCTGCTTTAATGAGATATGCGAGAAGCCTATGATCGCATGATATTTGCTTTCAA
TTCTGTTGTGCACGTTGTAAAAAACCTGAGCATGTGTAGCTCAGATCCTTACCGCCGGTTTCGGTTCATT
CTAATGAATATATCACCCGTTACTATCGTATTTTTATGAATAATATTCTCCGTTCAATTTACTGATTGTA
CCCTACTACTTATATGTACAATATTAAAATGAAAACAATATATTGTGCTGAATAGGTTTATAGCGACATC
TATGATAGAGCGCCACAATAACAAACAATTGCGTTTTATTATTACAAATCCAATTTTAAAAAAAGCGGCA
GAACCGGTCAAACCTAAAAGACTGATTACATAAATCTTATTCAAATTTCAAAAGTGCCCCAGGGGCTAGT
ATCTACGACACACCGAGCGGCGAACTAATAACGCTCACTGAAGGGAACTCCGGTTCCCCGCCGGCGCGCA
TGGGTGAGATTCCTTGAAGTTGAGTATTGGCCGTCCGCTCTACCGAAAGTTACGGGCACCATTCAACCCG
GTCCAGCACGGCGGCCGGGTAACCGACTTGCTGCCCCGAGAATTATGCAGCATTTTTTTGGTGTATGTGG
GCCCCAAATGAAGTGCAGGTCAAACCTTGACAGTGACGACAAATCGTTGGGCGGGTCCAGGGCGAATTTT
GCGACAACATGTCGAGGCTCAGCAGGAC
Features (pLannotate 1.2.2; 15 found; start..end, strand, type, name):
    245..298     +  misc_feature   TMV Ω: translational enhancer from the tobacco mosaic virus 5'-leader sequence (Gallie et al., 1988)
    307..855     +  CDS            bar: PAT_STRHY - Experimental evidence at protein level: Swiss-Prot protein existence level 1. Inactivates phosphinothricin (PPT) by transfer of an acetyl group from acetyl CoA. Can also acetylate demethylphosphinothricin but not PTT or glutamate. This enzyme is an effector of phosphinothricin tripeptide (PTT or bialaphos) resistance. From Streptomyces hygroscopicus. Introduced by genetic manipulation and expressed in glufosinate-tolerant maize by Dekalb Genetics.
   1237..1261    +  misc_feature   RB T-DNA repeat: right border repeat from nopaline C58 T-DNA
   1373..1393    -  CDS            TetR (fragment): tetracycline resistance regulatory protein; tetR
   1420..2565    -  CDS            trfA: TRFA_ECOLX - Experimental evidence at protein level: Swiss-Prot protein existence level 1. Also involved in plasmid copy number control, promoting intermolecular coupling of protein bound iterons at oriV, which inhibits replication initiation. From Escherichia coli.
   2901..3489    -  rep_origin     ori: high-copy-number ColE1/pMB1/pBR322/pUC origin of replication
   3660..4520    -  CDS            AmpR: β-lactamase; bla; confers resistance to ampicillin, carbenicillin, and related antibiotics
   4521..4625    -  promoter       AmpR promoter: bla
   4712..5343    -  rep_origin     oriV: incP origin of replication
   5435..5459    +  misc_feature   LB T-DNA repeat: left border repeat from nopaline C58 T-DNA
   5645..5990    +  promoter       CaMV 35S promoter: strong constitutive promoter from cauliflower mosaic virus
   5942..5988    +  promoter       minimal CaMV 35S promoter: minimal 35S promoter from cauliflower mosaic virus
   6019..6072    +  misc_feature   TMV Ω: translational enhancer from the tobacco mosaic virus 5'-leader sequence (Gallie et al., 1988)
   6081..7427    +  CDS            5MAT: 5MAT_ARATH - Experimental evidence at protein level: Swiss-Prot protein existence level 1. Involved in the malonylation of the 5-O-glucose residue of anthocyanin. Acts only on anthocyanin substrates containing a 5-O glucosyl moiety. Not able to catalyze acyl transfer using acetyl-CoA, butyryl-CoA, hexanoyl- CoA, benzoyl-CoA, cinnamoyl-CoA, methylmalonyl- CoA, succinyl-CoA, p-coumaroyl-CoA or caffeoyl-CoA. From Arabidopsis thaliana (Mouse-ear cress).
   7438..8145    +  terminator     OCS terminator: octopine synthase terminator
