[The description below was written by a language model from this plasmid's Addgene catalogue record and pLannotate feature annotations shown in this document.]
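Description:
pAGM13437 is a binary T-DNA plant expression plasmid built on the pICH75055 backbone and designed for transient expression of the Arabidopsis thaliana anthocyanin 5-O-glucoside malonyltransferase (At 5MAT). It is part of a toolbox for reconstituting anthocyanin biosynthesis in Nicotiana benthamiana. The 8,148 nt plasmid carries two replication systems. A high-copy ColE1/pUC-type origin supports propagation in E. coli. The broad-host-range incP oriV, together with the trfA replication initiator gene, is the arrangement that allows such vectors to be maintained in Agrobacterium. Bacterial selection is by ampicillin/carbenicillin through the β-lactamase gene and its native promoter. A short TetR fragment in the backbone appears to be a remnant with no function.

Between the nopaline-type left and right border repeats lie two annotated units. Downstream of the left border, the strong constitutive CaMV 35S promoter drives the 5MAT coding sequence through a TMV Ω leader, which enhances translation, and the octopine synthase terminator ends the transcript. The enzyme transfers a malonyl group to the 5-O-glucose residue of anthocyanins and acts only on 5-O-glucosylated substrates. Further along, toward the right border, a second TMV Ω leader precedes the bar gene, which encodes phosphinothricin acetyltransferase and confers glufosinate/bialaphos tolerance in plants. The feature table does not identify a promoter or terminator for this cassette, and the cloning sites used are not recorded. The construct is presumably delivered by agroinfiltration, alone or together with other pathway genes, to add the malonylation step and produce decorated anthocyanins in leaves.
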