Addgene plasmid #219519: pAGM13437
Purpose: Transient expression of At 5MAT
Depositing lab: Sylvestre Marillonnet. Depositing organization: Leibniz Institute of Plant Biochemistry (IPB). Publication: A transient expression tool box for anthocyanin biosynthesis in Nicotiana benthamiana. Grutzner R, Konig K, Horn C, Engler C, Laub A, Vogt T, Marillonnet S. Plant Biotechnol J. 2023 Dec 20. doi: 10.1111/pbi.14261. PubMed 38124296.
Backbone
  Vector backbone: pICH75055
  Vector type: Plant Expression
Growth in bacteria
  Bacterial resistance: Ampicillin, 100 μg/mL
  Growth temperature: 37°C
  Growth strain: DH5alpha
  Copy number: High Copy
Gene/Insert
  Gene/Insert name: At 5MAT
  Species: A. thaliana (mustard weed)
  Cloning method: Restriction Enzyme; 5′ cloning site Unknown (unknown if destroyed); 3′ cloning site Unknown (unknown if destroyed)
Terms and licenses: Academic/Nonprofit Terms; Industry Terms
How to cite: pAGM13437 was a gift from Sylvestre Marillonnet (Addgene plasmid # 219519 ; http://n2t.net/addgene:219519 ; RRID:Addgene_219519)
